Addgene plasmid #211524: pLentiCRISPR-v2 hygro sgUCK1
Purpose: Deletes UCK1
Depositing lab: Richard Possemato. Depositing organization: NYU Grossman School of Medicine. Publication: Glucose limitation protects cancer cells from apoptosis induced by pyrimidine restriction and replication inhibition. Nam M, Xia W, Mir AH, Jerrett A, Spinelli JB, Huang TT, Possemato R. Nat Metab. 2024 Dec;6(12):2338-2353. doi: 10.1038/s42255-024-01166-w. Epub 2024 Nov 26. PubMed 39592843.
Backbone
  Vector backbone: pLentiCRISPR-v2 (hygro)
  Vector type: Mammalian Expression, Lentiviral, CRISPR
  Selectable markers: Hygromycin
Growth in bacteria
  Bacterial resistance: Ampicillin, 100 μg/mL
  Growth temperature: 37°C
  Growth strain: NEB Stable
  Copy number: High Copy
Gene/Insert
  Gene/Insert name: sgUCK1
  gRNA/shRNA sequence: GGAGTTGCTGGGACAGAACG
  Species: Synthetic
Terms and licenses: Academic/Nonprofit Terms; Industry Terms: Not Available to Industry
How to cite: pLentiCRISPR-v2 hygro sgUCK1 was a gift from Richard Possemato (Addgene plasmid # 211524 ; http://n2t.net/addgene:211524 ; RRID:Addgene_211524)
