[The description below was written by a language model from this plasmid's Addgene catalogue record and pLannotate feature annotations shown in this document.]
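Description:
pLentiCRISPR-v2 hygro sgUCK1 is an all-in-one, third-generation-style lentiviral CRISPR/Cas9 vector of about 13.4 kb, built on the hygromycin-selectable version of pLentiCRISPR-v2 and intended to knock out UCK1 in mammalian cells. In bacteria it is maintained through a high-copy ColE1/pUC-type origin with ampicillin resistance (AmpR). The backbone also carries an f1 origin and an SV40/EM7-driven bleomycin/Zeocin resistance cassette, which lies outside the LTRs and so is not part of the packaged viral genome.

The transfer cassette starts with a CMV enhancer/promoter fused to a truncated HIV-1 5' LTR, which drives genomic RNA production in packaging cells. This is followed by the Ψ packaging signal with a partial gag region, the Rev response element for nuclear export of the unspliced RNA, and the cPPT/CTS, which aids nuclear import. It ends in a self-inactivating ΔU3 3' LTR followed by a bGH polyadenylation signal.

Two expression units sit between these elements. A human U6 RNA polymerase III promoter transcribes the synthetic UCK1-targeting guide fused to the Streptococcus pyogenes gRNA scaffold. An EF-1α core promoter drives S. pyogenes Cas9, followed in the same orientation by a hygromycin resistance coding region and a WPRE that enhances transcript expression. The feature table does not annotate the linker between Cas9 and HygR, nor any epitope tags or nuclear localisation signals. After transduction, hygromycin selects integrated cells, in which Cas9 and the guide introduce double-strand breaks that disrupt UCK1. The record does not state the species of the targeted gene. The associated study concerns how cancer cells respond to pyrimidine restriction and glucose limitation.
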