Features (pLannotate 1.2.2; 33 found; start..end, strand, type, name):
     31..83      -  misc_feature   bom (fragment): basis of mobility region from pBR322
    242..621     +  enhancer       CMV enhancer: human cytomegalovirus immediate early enhancer
    622..821     +  promoter       CMV promoter: human cytomegalovirus (CMV) immediate early promoter
    839..1019    +  LTR            5' LTR (truncated): truncated 5' long terminal repeat (LTR) from HIV-1
   1066..1191    +  misc_feature   HIV-1 Ψ: packaging signal of human immunodeficiency virus type 1
   1175..1538    +  CDS            HIV-1 gag (fragment): gag protein from human immunodeficiency virus 1; gag
   1684..1917    +  misc_feature   RRE: The Rev response element (RRE) of HIV-1 allows for Rev-dependent mRNA export from the nucleus to the cytoplasm.
   2294..2394    +  CDS            Rev (fragment): human immunodeficiency virus 1 (HIV-1) Rev protein; rev; enhances nuclear export of unspliced and incompletely spliced viral mRNAs
   2444..2561    +  misc_feature   cPPT/CTS: central polypurine tract and central termination sequence of HIV-1
   2612..2852    +  promoter       U6 promoter: RNA polymerase III promoter for human U6 snRNA
   2882..2957    +  misc_RNA       gRNA scaffold: guide RNA scaffold for the Streptococcus pyogenes CRISPR/Cas9 system
   2975..2993    +  CDS            small t antigen (fragment): SV40 (simian virus 40) small t antigen
   3019..3230    +  promoter       EF-1α core promoter: core promoter for human elongation factor EF-1α
   3255..7358    +  CDS            Cas9: Cas9 (Csn1) endonuclease from the Streptococcus pyogenes Type II CRISPR/Cas system generates RNA-guided double strand breaks in DNA
   7496..8477    +  CDS            HygR (fragment): aminoglycoside phosphotransferase from E. coli; aph(4)-Ia; confers resistance to hygromycin
   8493..9081    +  misc_feature   WPRE: woodchuck hepatitis virus posttranscriptional regulatory element
   9132..9151    +  misc_feature   cPPT/CTS (fragment): central polypurine tract and central termination sequence of HIV-1
   9153..9386    +  LTR            3' LTR (ΔU3): self-inactivating 3' long terminal repeat (LTR) from HIV-1
   9418..9642    +  polyA_signal   bGH poly(A) signal: bovine growth hormone polyadenylation signal
   9646..9667    +  promoter       SV40 promoter (fragment): SV40 enhancer and early promoter
   9688..10116   +  rep_origin     f1 ori (sequence partly withheld): f1 bacteriophage origin of replication; arrow indicates direction of (+) strand synthesis
  10130..10459   +  promoter       SV40 promoter: SV40 enhancer and early promoter
  10507..10554   +  promoter       EM7 promoter: synthetic bacterial promoter&nbsp
  10573..10947   +  CDS            BleoR: antibiotic-binding protein; Sh ble from Streptoalloteichus hindustanus; confers resistance to bleomycin, phleomycin, and Zeocin™
  10957..11082   +  CDS            ble (fragment): BLE_KLEPN - Experimental evidence at protein level: Swiss-Prot protein existence level 1. Binding protein with a strong affinity to the bleomycin family of antibiotics. Binds to CL990; an antimitotic-antibiotic compound. From Klebsiella pneumoniae.
  11077..11198   +  polyA_signal   SV40 poly(A) signal: SV40 polyadenylation signal
  11269..11291   -  protein_bind   lac operator (fragment): The lac repressor binds to the lac operator to inhibit transcription in E. coli. This inhibition can be relieved by adding lactose or isopropyl-β-D-thiogalactopyranoside (IPTG). lac repressor encoded by lacI
  11295..11325   -  promoter       lac promoter: promoter for the E. coli lac operon
  11340..11361   -  protein_bind   CAP binding site: CAP binding activates transcription in the presence of cAMP. E. coli catabolite activator protein
  11374..11466   -  CDS            lacI (fragment): lac repressor; lacI; The lac repressor binds to the lac operator to inhibit transcription in E. coli. This inhibition can be relieved by adding lactose or isopropyl-β-D-thiogalactopyranoside (IPTG).
  11649..12237   -  rep_origin     ori: high-copy-number ColE1/pMB1/pBR322/pUC origin of replication
  12408..13268   -  CDS            AmpR: β-lactamase; bla; confers resistance to ampicillin, carbenicillin, and related antibiotics
  13269..13373   -  promoter       AmpR promoter: bla
>Addgene plasmid #211524 | pLentiCRISPR-v2 hygro sgUCK1 | addgene full sequence | sequence record 418728 | Addgene NGS Result
GTCGACGGATCGGGAGATCTCCCGATCCCCTATGGTGCACTCTCAGTACAATCTGCTCTGATGCCGCATA
GTTAAGCCAGTATCTGCTCCCTGCTTGTGTGTTGGAGGTCGCTGAGTAGTGCGCGAGCAAAATTTAAGCT
ACAACAAGGCAAGGCTTGACCGACAATTGCATGAAGAATCTGCTTAGGGTTAGGCGTTTTGCGCTGCTTC
GCGATGTACGGGCCAGATATACGCGCGCGTTGACATTGATTATTGACTAGTTATTAATAGTAATCAATTA
CGGGGTCATTAGTTCATAGCCCATATATGGAGTTCCGCGTTACATAACTTACGGTAAATGGCCCGCCTGG
CTGACCGCCCAACGACCCCCGCCCATTGACGTCAATAATGACGTATGTTCCCATAGTAACGCCAATAGGG
ACTTTCCATTGACGTCAATGGGTGGAGTATTTACGGTAAACTGCCCACTTGGCAGTACATCAAGTGTATC
ATATGCCAAGTACGCCCCCTATTGACGTCAATGACGGTAAATGGCCCGCCTGGCATTATGCCCAGTACAT
GACCTTATGGGACTTTCCTACTTGGCAGTACATCTACGTATTAGTCATCGCTATTACCATGGTGATGCGG
TTTTGGCAGTACATCAATGGGCGTGGATAGCGGTTTGACTCACGGGGATTTCCAAGTCTCCACCCCATTG
ACGTCAATGGGAGTTTGTTTTGGCACCAAAATCAACGGGACTTTCCAAAATGTCGTAACAACTCCGCCCC
ATTGACGCAAATGGGCGGTAGGCGTGTACGGTGGGAGGTCTATATAAGCAGCGCGTTTTGCCTGTACTGG
GTCTCTCTGGTTAGACCAGATCTGAGCCTGGGAGCTCTCTGGCTAACTAGGGAACCCACTGCTTAAGCCT
CAATAAAGCTTGCCTTGAGTGCTTCAAGTAGTGTGTGCCCGTCTGTTGTGTGACTCTGGTAACTAGAGAT
CCCTCAGACCCTTTTAGTCAGTGTGGAAAATCTCTAGCAGTGGCGCCCGAACAGGGACTTGAAAGCGAAA
GGGAAACCAGAGGAGCTCTCTCGACGCAGGACTCGGCTTGCTGAAGCGCGCACGGCAAGAGGCGAGGGGC
GGCGACTGGTGAGTACGCCAAAAATTTTGACTAGCGGAGGCTAGAAGGAGAGAGATGGGTGCGAGAGCGT
CAGTATTAAGCGGGGGAGAATTAGATCGCGATGGGAAAAAATTCGGTTAAGGCCAGGGGGAAAGAAAAAA
TATAAATTAAAACATATAGTATGGGCAAGCAGGGAGCTAGAACGATTCGCAGTTAATCCTGGCCTGTTAG
AAACATCAGAAGGCTGTAGACAAATACTGGGACAGCTACAACCATCCCTTCAGACAGGATCAGAAGAACT
TAGATCATTATATAATACAGTAGCAACCCTCTATTGTGTGCATCAAAGGATAGAGATAAAAGACACCAAG
GAAGCTTTAGACAAGATAGAGGAAGAGCAAAACAAAAGTAAGACCACCGCACAGCAAGCGGCCGCTGATC
TTCAGACCTGGAGGAGGAGATATGAGGGACAATTGGAGAAGTGAATTATATAAATATAAAGTAGTAAAAA
TTGAACCATTAGGAGTAGCACCCACCAAGGCAAAGAGAAGAGTGGTGCAGAGAGAAAAAAGAGCAGTGGG
AATAGGAGCTTTGTTCCTTGGGTTCTTGGGAGCAGCAGGAAGCACTATGGGCGCAGCGTCAATGACGCTG
ACGGTACAGGCCAGACAATTATTGTCTGGTATAGTGCAGCAGCAGAACAATTTGCTGAGGGCTATTGAGG
CGCAACAGCATCTGTTGCAACTCACAGTCTGGGGCATCAAGCAGCTCCAGGCAAGAATCCTGGCTGTGGA
AAGATACCTAAAGGATCAACAGCTCCTGGGGATTTGGGGTTGCTCTGGAAAACTCATTTGCACCACTGCT
GTGCCTTGGAATGCTAGTTGGAGTAATAAATCTCTGGAACAGATTTGGAATCACACGACCTGGATGGAGT
GGGACAGAGAAATTAACAATTACACAAGCTTAATACACTCCTTAATTGAAGAATCGCAAAACCAGCAAGA
AAAGAATGAACAAGAATTATTGGAATTAGATAAATGGGCAAGTTTGTGGAATTGGTTTAACATAACAAAT
TGGCTGTGGTATATAAAATTATTCATAATGATAGTAGGAGGCTTGGTAGGTTTAAGAATAGTTTTTGCTG
TACTTTCTATAGTGAATAGAGTTAGGCAGGGATATTCACCATTATCGTTTCAGACCCACCTCCCAACCCC
GAGGGGACCCGACAGGCCCGAAGGAATAGAAGAAGAAGGTGGAGAGAGAGACAGAGACAGATCCATTCGA
TTAGTGAACGGATCGGCACTGCGTGCGCCAATTCTGCAGACAAATGGCAGTATTCATCCACAATTTTAAA
AGAAAAGGGGGGATTGGGGGGTACAGTGCAGGGGAAAGAATAGTAGACATAATAGCAACAGACATACAAA
CTAAAGAATTACAAAAACAAATTACAAAAATTCAAAATTTTCGGGTTTATTACAGGGACAGCAGAGATCC
AGTTTGGTTAATTAAGGTACCGAGGGCCTATTTCCCATGATTCCTTCATATTTGCATATACGATACAAGG
CTGTTAGAGAGATAATTAGAATTAATTTGACTGTAAACACAAAGATATTAGTACAAAATACGTGACGTAG
AAAGTAATAATTTCTTGGGTAGTTTGCAGTTTTAAAATTATGTTTTAAAATGGACTATCATATGCTTACC
GTAACTTGAAAGTATTTCGATTTCTTGGCTTTATATATCTTGTGGAAAGGACGAAACACCGAGACTGCGA
GAGCCCCGCGCGTTTTAGAGCTAGAAATAGCAAGTTAAAATAAGGCTAGTCCGTTATCAACTTGAAAAAG
TGGCACCGAGTCGGTGCTTTTTTGAATTCGCTAGCTAGGTCTTGAAAGGAGTGGGAATTGGCTCCGGTGC
CCGTCAGTGGGCAGAGCGCACATCGCCCACAGTCCCCGAGAAGTTGGGGGGAGGGGTCGGCAATTGATCC
GGTGCCTAGAGAAGGTGGCGCGGGGTAAACTGGGAAAGTGATGTCGTGTACTGGCTCCGCCTTTTTCCCG
AGGGTGGGGGAGAACCGTATATAAGTGCAGTAGTCGCCGTGAACGTTCTTTTTCGCAACGGGTTTGCCGC
CAGAACACAGGACCGGTTCTAGAGCGCTGCCACCATGGACAAGAAGTACAGCATCGGCCTGGACATCGGC
ACCAACTCTGTGGGCTGGGCCGTGATCACCGACGAGTACAAGGTGCCCAGCAAGAAATTCAAGGTGCTGG
GCAACACCGACCGGCACAGCATCAAGAAGAACCTGATCGGAGCCCTGCTGTTCGACAGCGGCGAAACAGC
CGAGGCCACCCGGCTGAAGAGAACCGCCAGAAGAAGATACACCAGACGGAAGAACCGGATCTGCTATCTG
CAAGAGATCTTCAGCAACGAGATGGCCAAGGTGGACGACAGCTTCTTCCACAGACTGGAAGAGTCCTTCC
TGGTGGAAGAGGATAAGAAGCACGAGCGGCACCCCATCTTCGGCAACATCGTGGACGAGGTGGCCTACCA
CGAGAAGTACCCCACCATCTACCACCTGAGAAAGAAACTGGTGGACAGCACCGACAAGGCCGACCTGCGG
CTGATCTATCTGGCCCTGGCCCACATGATCAAGTTCCGGGGCCACTTCCTGATCGAGGGCGACCTGAACC
CCGACAACAGCGACGTGGACAAGCTGTTCATCCAGCTGGTGCAGACCTACAACCAGCTGTTCGAGGAAAA
CCCCATCAACGCCAGCGGCGTGGACGCCAAGGCCATCCTGTCTGCCAGACTGAGCAAGAGCAGACGGCTG
GAAAATCTGATCGCCCAGCTGCCCGGCGAGAAGAAGAATGGCCTGTTCGGAAACCTGATTGCCCTGAGCC
TGGGCCTGACCCCCAACTTCAAGAGCAACTTCGACCTGGCCGAGGATGCCAAACTGCAGCTGAGCAAGGA
CACCTACGACGACGACCTGGACAACCTGCTGGCCCAGATCGGCGACCAGTACGCCGACCTGTTTCTGGCC
GCCAAGAACCTGTCCGACGCCATCCTGCTGAGCGACATCCTGAGAGTGAACACCGAGATCACCAAGGCCC
CCCTGAGCGCCTCTATGATCAAGAGATACGACGAGCACCACCAGGACCTGACCCTGCTGAAAGCTCTCGT
GCGGCAGCAGCTGCCTGAGAAGTACAAAGAGATTTTCTTCGACCAGAGCAAGAACGGCTACGCCGGCTAC
ATTGACGGCGGAGCCAGCCAGGAAGAGTTCTACAAGTTCATCAAGCCCATCCTGGAAAAGATGGACGGCA
CCGAGGAACTGCTCGTGAAGCTGAACAGAGAGGACCTGCTGCGGAAGCAGCGGACCTTCGACAACGGCAG
CATCCCCCACCAGATCCACCTGGGAGAGCTGCACGCCATTCTGCGGCGGCAGGAAGATTTTTACCCATTC
CTGAAGGACAACCGGGAAAAGATCGAGAAGATCCTGACCTTCCGCATCCCCTACTACGTGGGCCCTCTGG
CCAGGGGAAACAGCAGATTCGCCTGGATGACCAGAAAGAGCGAGGAAACCATCACCCCCTGGAACTTCGA
GGAAGTGGTGGACAAGGGCGCTTCCGCCCAGAGCTTCATCGAGCGGATGACCAACTTCGATAAGAACCTG
CCCAACGAGAAGGTGCTGCCCAAGCACAGCCTGCTGTACGAGTACTTCACCGTGTATAACGAGCTGACCA
AAGTGAAATACGTGACCGAGGGAATGAGAAAGCCCGCCTTCCTGAGCGGCGAGCAGAAAAAGGCCATCGT
GGACCTGCTGTTCAAGACCAACCGGAAAGTGACCGTGAAGCAGCTGAAAGAGGACTACTTCAAGAAAATC
GAGTGCTTCGACTCCGTGGAAATCTCCGGCGTGGAAGATCGGTTCAACGCCTCCCTGGGCACATACCACG
ATCTGCTGAAAATTATCAAGGACAAGGACTTCCTGGACAATGAGGAAAACGAGGACATTCTGGAAGATAT
CGTGCTGACCCTGACACTGTTTGAGGACAGAGAGATGATCGAGGAACGGCTGAAAACCTATGCCCACCTG
TTCGACGACAAAGTGATGAAGCAGCTGAAGCGGCGGAGATACACCGGCTGGGGCAGGCTGAGCCGGAAGC
TGATCAACGGCATCCGGGACAAGCAGTCCGGCAAGACAATCCTGGATTTCCTGAAGTCCGACGGCTTCGC
CAACAGAAACTTCATGCAGCTGATCCACGACGACAGCCTGACCTTTAAAGAGGACATCCAGAAAGCCCAG
GTGTCCGGCCAGGGCGATAGCCTGCACGAGCACATTGCCAATCTGGCCGGCAGCCCCGCCATTAAGAAGG
GCATCCTGCAGACAGTGAAGGTGGTGGACGAGCTCGTGAAAGTGATGGGCCGGCACAAGCCCGAGAACAT
CGTGATCGAAATGGCCAGAGAGAACCAGACCACCCAGAAGGGACAGAAGAACAGCCGCGAGAGAATGAAG
CGGATCGAAGAGGGCATCAAAGAGCTGGGCAGCCAGATCCTGAAAGAACACCCCGTGGAAAACACCCAGC
TGCAGAACGAGAAGCTGTACCTGTACTACCTGCAGAATGGGCGGGATATGTACGTGGACCAGGAACTGGA
CATCAACCGGCTGTCCGACTACGATGTGGACCATATCGTGCCTCAGAGCTTTCTGAAGGACGACTCCATC
GACAACAAGGTGCTGACCAGAAGCGACAAGAACCGGGGCAAGAGCGACAACGTGCCCTCCGAAGAGGTCG
TGAAGAAGATGAAGAACTACTGGCGGCAGCTGCTGAACGCCAAGCTGATTACCCAGAGAAAGTTCGACAA
TCTGACCAAGGCCGAGAGAGGCGGCCTGAGCGAACTGGATAAGGCCGGCTTCATCAAGAGACAGCTGGTG
GAAACCCGGCAGATCACAAAGCACGTGGCACAGATCCTGGACTCCCGGATGAACACTAAGTACGACGAGA
ATGACAAGCTGATCCGGGAAGTGAAAGTGATCACCCTGAAGTCCAAGCTGGTGTCCGATTTCCGGAAGGA
TTTCCAGTTTTACAAAGTGCGCGAGATCAACAACTACCACCACGCCCACGACGCCTACCTGAACGCCGTC
GTGGGAACCGCCCTGATCAAAAAGTACCCTAAGCTGGAAAGCGAGTTCGTGTACGGCGACTACAAGGTGT
ACGACGTGCGGAAGATGATCGCCAAGAGCGAGCAGGAAATCGGCAAGGCTACCGCCAAGTACTTCTTCTA
CAGCAACATCATGAACTTTTTCAAGACCGAGATTACCCTGGCCAACGGCGAGATCCGGAAGCGGCCTCTG
ATCGAGACAAACGGCGAAACCGGGGAGATCGTGTGGGATAAGGGCCGGGATTTTGCCACCGTGCGGAAAG
TGCTGAGCATGCCCCAAGTGAATATCGTGAAAAAGACCGAGGTGCAGACAGGCGGCTTCAGCAAAGAGTC
TATCCTGCCCAAGAGGAACAGCGATAAGCTGATCGCCAGAAAGAAGGACTGGGACCCTAAGAAGTACGGC
GGCTTCGACAGCCCCACCGTGGCCTATTCTGTGCTGGTGGTGGCCAAAGTGGAAAAGGGCAAGTCCAAGA
AACTGAAGAGTGTGAAAGAGCTGCTGGGGATCACCATCATGGAAAGAAGCAGCTTCGAGAAGAATCCCAT
CGACTTTCTGGAAGCCAAGGGCTACAAAGAAGTGAAAAAGGACCTGATCATCAAGCTGCCTAAGTACTCC
CTGTTCGAGCTGGAAAACGGCCGGAAGAGAATGCTGGCCTCTGCCGGCGAACTGCAGAAGGGAAACGAAC
TGGCCCTGCCCTCCAAATATGTGAACTTCCTGTACCTGGCCAGCCACTATGAGAAGCTGAAGGGCTCCCC
CGAGGATAATGAGCAGAAACAGCTGTTTGTGGAACAGCACAAGCACTACCTGGACGAGATCATCGAGCAG
ATCAGCGAGTTCTCCAAGAGAGTGATCCTGGCCGACGCTAATCTGGACAAAGTGCTGTCCGCCTACAACA
AGCACCGGGATAAGCCCATCAGAGAGCAGGCCGAGAATATCATCCACCTGTTTACCCTGACCAATCTGGG
AGCCCCTGCCGCCTTCAAGTACTTTGACACCACCATCGACCGGAAGAGGTACACCAGCACCAAAGAGGTG
CTGGACGCCACCCTGATCCACCAGAGCATCACCGGCCTGTACGAGACACGGATCGACCTGTCTCAGCTGG
GAGGCGACAAGCGACCTGCCGCCACAAAGAAGGCTGGACAGGCTAAGAAGAAGAAAGATTACAAAGACGA
TGACGATAAGGGATCCGGCGCAACAAACTTCTCTCTGCTGAAACAAGCCGGAGATGTCGAAGAGAATCCT
GGACCGAAAAAGCCTGAACTCACCGCGACGTCTGTCGAGAAGTTTCTGATCGAAAAGTTCGACAGCGTGT
CCGACCTGATGCAGCTCTCGGAGGGCGAAGAATCTCGTGCTTTCAGCTTCGATGTAGGAGGGCGTGGATA
TGTCCTGCGGGTAAATAGCTGCGCCGATGGTTTCTACAAAGATCGTTATGTTTATCGGCACTTTGCATCG
GCCGCGCTCCCGATTCCGGAAGTGCTTGACATTGGGGAATTCAGCGAGAGCCTGACCTATTGCATCTCCC
GCCGTGCACAGGGTGTCACGTTGCAAGACCTGCCTGAAACCGAACTGCCCGCTGTTCTGCAGCCGGTCGC
GGAGGCCATGGATGCGATCGCTGCGGCCGATCTTAGCCAGACGAGCGGGTTCGGCCCATTCGGACCGCAA
GGAATCGGTCAATACACTACATGGCGTGATTTCATATGCGCGATTGCTGATCCCCATGTGTATCACTGGC
AAACTGTGATGGACGACACCGTCAGTGCGTCCGTCGCGCAGGCTCTCGATGAGCTGATGCTTTGGGCCGA
GGACTGCCCCGAAGTCCGGCACCTCGTGCACGCGGATTTCGGCTCCAACAATGTCCTGACGGACAATGGC
CGCATAACAGCGGTCATTGACTGGAGCGAGGCGATGTTCGGGGATTCCCAATACGAGGTCGCCAACATCT
TCTTCTGGAGGCCGTGGTTGGCTTGTATGGAGCAGCAGACGCGCTACTTCGAGCGGAGGCATCCGGAGCT
TGCAGGATCGCCGCGGCTCCGGGCGTATATGCTCCGCATTGGTCTTGACCAACTCTATCAGAGCTTGGTT
GACGGCAATTTCGATGATGCAGCTTGGGCGCAGGGTCGATGCGACGCAATCGTCCGATCCGGAGCCGGGA
CTGTCGGGCGTACACAAATCGCCCGCAGAAGCGCGGCCGTCTGGACCGATGGCTGTGTAGAAGTACTTCG
CCGATAGACGCGTTAAGTCGACAATCAACCTCTGGATTACAAAATTTGTGAAAGATTGACTGGTATTCTT
AACTATGTTGCTCCTTTTACGCTATGTGGATACGCTGCTTTAATGCCTTTGTATCATGCTATTGCTTCCC
GTATGGCTTTCATTTTCTCCTCCTTGTATAAATCCTGGTTGCTGTCTCTTTATGAGGAGTTGTGGCCCGT
TGTCAGGCAACGTGGCGTGGTGTGCACTGTGTTTGCTGACGCAACCCCCACTGGTTGGGGCATTGCCACC
ACCTGTCAGCTCCTTTCCGGGACTTTCGCTTTCCCCCTCCCTATTGCCACGGCGGAACTCATCGCCGCCT
GCCTTGCCCGCTGCTGGACAGGGGCTCGGCTGTTGGGCACTGACAATTCCGTGGTGTTGTCGGGGAAATC
ATCGTCCTTTCCTTGGCTGCTCGCCTGTGTTGCCACCTGGATTCTGCGCGGGACGTCCTTCTGCTACGTC
CCTTCGGCCCTCAATCCAGCGGACCTTCCTTCCCGCGGCCTGCTGCCGGCTCTGCGGCCTCTTCCGCGTC
TTCGCCTTCGCCCTCAGACGAGTCGGATCTCCCTTTGGGCCGCCTCCCCGCGTCGACTTTAAGACCAATG
ACTTACAAGGCAGCTGTAGATCTTAGCCACTTTTTAAAAGAAAAGGGGGGACTGGAAGGGCTAATTCACT
CCCAACGAAGACAAGATCTGCTTTTTGCTTGTACTGGGTCTCTCTGGTTAGACCAGATCTGAGCCTGGGA
GCTCTCTGGCTAACTAGGGAACCCACTGCTTAAGCCTCAATAAAGCTTGCCTTGAGTGCTTCAAGTAGTG
TGTGCCCGTCTGTTGTGTGACTCTGGTAACTAGAGATCCCTCAGACCCTTTTAGTCAGTGTGGAAAATCT
CTAGCAGGGCCCGTTTAAACCCGCTGATCAGCCTCGACTGTGCCTTCTAGTTGCCAGCCATCTGTTGTTT
GCCCCTCCCCCGTGCCTTCCTTGACCCTGGAAGGTGCCACTCCCACTGTCCTTTCCTAATAAAATGAGGA
AATTGCATCGCATTGTCTGAGTAGGTGTCATTCTATTCTGGGGGGTGGGGTGGGGCAGGACAGCAAGGGG
GAGGATTGGGAAGACAATAGCAGGCATGCTGGGGATGCGGTGGGCTCTATGGCTTCTGAGGCGGAAAGAA
CCAGCTGGGGCTCTAGGGGGTATCCCC
[124 nt withheld, positions 9688-9811]
C
[91 nt withheld, positions 9813-9903]
A
[49 nt withheld, positions 9905-9953]
CCTTTGACGTTGGAGTCCACGTTCTTT
[37 nt withheld, positions 9981-10017]
ACCCTATCTCGGTCTATTCTTTTGATTTATAAGGGATTTTGCCGATTTCGGCCTATTGGTTAAAAAATGA
GCTGATTTAACAAAAATTTAACGCGAATTAATTCTGTGGAATGTGTGTCAGTTAGGGTGTGGAAAGTCCC
CAGGCTCCCCAGCAGGCAGAAGTATGCAAAGCATGCATCTCAATTAGTCAGCAACCAGGTGTGGAAAGTC
CCCAGGCTCCCCAGCAGGCAGAAGTATGCAAAGCATGCATCTCAATTAGTCAGCAACCATAGTCCCGCCC
CTAACTCCGCCCATCCCGCCCCTAACTCCGCCCAGTTCCGCCCATTCTCCGCCCCATGGCTGACTAATTT
TTTTTATTTATGCAGAGGCCGAGGCCGCCTCTGCCTCTGAGCTATTCCAGAAGTAGTGAGGAGGCTTTTT
TGGAGGCCTAGGCTTTTGCAAAAAGCTCCCGGGAGCTTGTATATCCATTTTCGGATCTGATCAGCACGTG
TTGACAATTAATCATCGGCATAGTATATCGGCATAGTATAATACGACAAGGTGAGGAACTAAACCATGGC
CAAGTTGACCAGTGCCGTTCCGGTGCTCACCGCGCGCGACGTCGCCGGAGCGGTCGAGTTCTGGACCGAC
CGGCTCGGGTTCTCCCGGGACTTCGTGGAGGACGACTTCGCCGGTGTGGTCCGGGACGACGTGACCCTGT
TCATCAGCGCGGTCCAGGACCAGGTGGTGCCGGACAACACCCTGGCCTGGGTGTGGGTGCGCGGCCTGGA
CGAGCTGTACGCCGAGTGGTCGGAGGTCGTGTCCACGAACTTCCGGGACGCCTCCGGGCCGGCCATGACC
GAGATCGGCGAGCAGCCGTGGGGGCGGGAGTTCGCCCTGCGCGACCCGGCCGGCAACTGCGTGCACTTCG
TGGCCGAGGAGCAGGACTGACACGTGCTACGAGATTTCGATTCCACCGCCGCCTTCTATGAAAGGTTGGG
CTTCGGAATCGTTTTCCGGGACGCCGGCTGGATGATCCTCCAGCGCGGGGATCTCATGCTGGAGTTCTTC
GCCCACCCCAACTTGTTTATTGCAGCTTATAATGGTTACAAATAAAGCAATAGCATCACAAATTTCACAA
ATAAAGCATTTTTTTCACTGCATTCTAGTTGTGGTTTGTCCAAACTCATCAATGTATCTTATCATGTCTG
TATACCGTCGACCTCTAGCTAGAGCTTGGCGTAATCATGGTCATAGCTGTTTCCTGTGTGAAATTGTTAT
CCGCTCACAATTCCACACAACATACGAGCCGGAAGCATAAAGTGTAAAGCCTGGGGTGCCTAATGAGTGA
GCTAACTCACATTAATTGCGTTGCGCTCACTGCCCGCTTTCCAGTCGGGAAACCTGTCGTGCCAGCTGCA
TTAATGAATCGGCCAACGCGCGGGGAGAGGCGGTTTGCGTATTGGGCGCTCTTCCGCTTCCTCGCTCACT
GACTCGCTGCGCTCGGTCGTTCGGCTGCGGCGAGCGGTATCAGCTCACTCAAAGGCGGTAATACGGTTAT
CCACAGAATCAGGGGATAACGCAGGAAAGAACATGTGAGCAAAAGGCCAGCAAAAGGCCAGGAACCGTAA
AAAGGCCGCGTTGCTGGCGTTTTTCCATAGGCTCCGCCCCCCTGACGAGCATCACAAAAATCGACGCTCA
AGTCAGAGGTGGCGAAACCCGACAGGACTATAAAGATACCAGGCGTTTCCCCCTGGAAGCTCCCTCGTGC
GCTCTCCTGTTCCGACCCTGCCGCTTACCGGATACCTGTCCGCCTTTCTCCCTTCGGGAAGCGTGGCGCT
TTCTCATAGCTCACGCTGTAGGTATCTCAGTTCGGTGTAGGTCGTTCGCTCCAAGCTGGGCTGTGTGCAC
GAACCCCCCGTTCAGCCCGACCGCTGCGCCTTATCCGGTAACTATCGTCTTGAGTCCAACCCGGTAAGAC
ACGACTTATCGCCACTGGCAGCAGCCACTGGTAACAGGATTAGCAGAGCGAGGTATGTAGGCGGTGCTAC
AGAGTTCTTGAAGTGGTGGCCTAACTACGGCTACACTAGAAGAACAGTATTTGGTATCTGCGCTCTGCTG
AAGCCAGTTACCTTCGGAAAAAGAGTTGGTAGCTCTTGATCCGGCAAACAAACCACCGCTGGTAGCGGTG
GTTTTTTTGTTTGCAAGCAGCAGATTACGCGCAGAAAAAAAGGATCTCAAGAAGATCCTTTGATCTTTTC
TACGGGGTCTGACGCTCAGTGGAACGAAAACTCACGTTAAGGGATTTTGGTCATGAGATTATCAAAAAGG
ATCTTCACCTAGATCCTTTTAAATTAAAAATGAAGTTTTAAATCAATCTAAAGTATATATGAGTAAACTT
GGTCTGACAGTTACCAATGCTTAATCAGTGAGGCACCTATCTCAGCGATCTGTCTATTTCGTTCATCCAT
AGTTGCCTGACTCCCCGTCGTGTAGATAACTACGATACGGGAGGGCTTACCATCTGGCCCCAGTGCTGCA
ATGATACCGCGAGACCCACGCTCACCGGCTCCAGATTTATCAGCAATAAACCAGCCAGCCGGAAGGGCCG
AGCGCAGAAGTGGTCCTGCAACTTTATCCGCCTCCATCCAGTCTATTAATTGTTGCCGGGAAGCTAGAGT
AAGTAGTTCGCCAGTTAATAGTTTGCGCAACGTTGTTGCCATTGCTACAGGCATCGTGGTGTCACGCTCG
TCGTTTGGTATGGCTTCATTCAGCTCCGGTTCCCAACGATCAAGGCGAGTTACATGATCCCCCATGTTGT
GCAAAAAAGCGGTTAGCTCCTTCGGTCCTCCGATCGTTGTCAGAAGTAAGTTGGCCGCAGTGTTATCACT
CATGGTTATGGCAGCACTGCATAATTCTCTTACTGTCATGCCATCCGTAAGATGCTTTTCTGTGACTGGT
GAGTACTCAACCAAGTCATTCTGAGAATAGTGTATGCGGCGACCGAGTTGCTCTTGCCCGGCGTCAATAC
GGGATAATACCGCGCCACATAGCAGAACTTTAAAAGTGCTCATCATTGGAAAACGTTCTTCGGGGCGAAA
ACTCTCAAGGATCTTACCGCTGTTGAGATCCAGTTCGATGTAACCCACTCGTGCACCCAACTGATCTTCA
GCATCTTTTACTTTCACCAGCGTTTCTGGGTGAGCAAAAACAGGAAGGCAAAATGCCGCAAAAAAGGGAA
TAAGGGCGACACGGAAATGTTGAATACTCATACTCTTCCTTTTTCAATATTATTGAAGCATTTATCAGGG
TTATTGTCTCATGAGCGGATACATATTTGAATGTATTTAGAAAAATAAACAAATAGGGGTTCCGCGCACA
TTTCCCCGAAAAGTGCCACCTGAC
